>Addgene plasmid #74134 | Rlucrarr3-Flash6 | depositor partial sequence | sequence record 139004 | Rlucrarr3-Flash6
GAGAGTGCTGAAGAACGAGCAGGGGGATCTCCGGCGAGCTCTCGAGAATTCTCACGCGTCTGCAGGATAT
CAAGCTTGCGTTACCGGATCCATGGGAGAGAAACCAGGGACCAGGGTCTTCAAGAAGTCGAGCCCTAACT
GCAAGCTCACCGTGTACTTGGGCAAGCGTGACTTTGTGGATCACTTGGACAAAGTGGATCCTGTCGATGG
TGTGGTGCTTGTGGATCCTGACTACTTGAAGGACCGGAAAGTGTTTGTGACCCTCACCTGTGCCTTCCGC
TATGGCCGAGAAGACCTGGATGTACTGGGCCTGTCTTTCCGCAAAGATCTGTTCATCGCCACCTACCAGG
CCTTCCCCCCCATGCCCAACCCACCTCGGCCCCCCACCCGCCTACAGGACCGACTGCTGAAGAAGTTGGG
CCAGCATGCCCACCCCTTTTTTTTCACAATACCCCAGAATTTGCCTTGCTCCGTCACACTGCAGCCAGGA
CCGGAGGACACAGGGAAGGCCTGTGGAGTAGACTTTGAGATTCGAGCCTTCTGTGCCAAATCTATAGAAG
AAAAAAGCCACAAAAGGAACTCCGTGCGGCTTATCATCAGAAAGGTACAGTTTGCTCCTGAGACACCCGG
CCCCCAGCCATCAGCTGAAACCACACGCCACTTCCTCATGTCTGACCGGAGGTCCCTGCACCTAGAGGCT
TCCCTGGACAAAGAGCTGTACTACCATGGGGAACCCCTCAATGTCAACGTCCACGTCACCAACAATTCTG
CCAAGACCGTCAAGAAGATCAGAGTGTCTGTGAGACAGTATGCCGACATTTGCCTCTTCAGCACCGCGCA
GTACAAGTGTCCTGTGGCTCAGCTTGAACAAGATGACCAGGTGTCTCCCAGTTCCACATTCTGCAAGGTG
TACACCATAACCCCGCTGCTCAGTGACAACCGAGAGAAGCGTGGCCTTGCCCTTGATGGGCAACTCAAGC
ACGAAGACACCAACCTGGCTTCCAGCACCATTGTGAAGGAGGGAGCCAACAAGGAGGTGCTGGGAATCCT
AGTATCCTACAGGGTCAAGGTGAAGCTGGTGGTGTCTCGAGGCGGGGATGTCTCCGTGGAGCTACCTTTC
GTCCTAATGCACCCCAAGCCCCACGACCACATCACCCTTCCCCGACCCCAGTCAGCCCCCCGGGAAATAG
ACATCCCTGTGGATACCAACCTCATTGAATTCGATACCAACTATGCCACAGACGACGACATCGTGTTTGA
GGACTTTGCGAGGCTTCGGCTGAAGGGGATGAAGGATGACGACTGTGATGACCAGTTCTGCTGTTGTCCT
GGTTGTTGTTAGTCTAGAGGGCCCGGGATCCACCGGATCTAGATAACTGATCATAATCAGCCATACCACA
TTTGTAGAGGTTTTACTTGC
