>Addgene plasmid #74134 | Rlucrarr3-Flash6 | addgene partial sequence | sequence record 140361 | Arr3F5 5'-CTCAGCTTGAACAAGATG-3'
AGGTGTACACCATAACCCCGCTGCTCAGTGACAACCGAGAGAAGCGTGGCCTTGCCCTTGATGGGCAACT
CAAGCACGAAGACACCAACCTGGCTTCCAGCACCATTGTGAAGGAGGGAGCCAACAAGGAGGTGCTGGGA
ATCCTAGTATCCTACAGGGTCAAGGTGAAGCTGGTGGTGTCTCGAGGCGGGGATGTCTCCGTGGAGCTAC
CTTTCGTCCTAATGCACCCCAAGCCCCACGACCACATCACCCTTCCCCGACCCCAGTCAGCCCCCCGGGA
AATAGACATCCCTGTGGATACCAACCTCATTGAATTCGATACCAACTATGCCACAGACGACGACATCGTG
TTTGAGGACTTTGCGAGGCTTCGGCTGAAGGGGATGAAGGATGACGACTGTGATGACCAGTTCTGCTGTT
GTCCTGGTTGTTGTTAGTCTAGAGGGCCCGGGATCCACCGGATCTAGATAACTGATCATAATCAGCCATA
CCACATTTGTAGAGGTTTTACTTGCTTTAAAAAACCTCCCACACCTCCCCCTGAACCTGAAACATAAAAT
GAATGCAATTGTTGTTGTTAACTTGTTTATTGCAGCTTATAATGGTTACAAATAAAGCAATAGCATCACA
AATTTCACAAATAAAGCATTTTTTTCACTGCATTCTAGTTGTGGTTTGTCCAAACTCATCAATGTATCTT
AACGCGTAAATTGTAAGCGTTAATATTTTGTTAAAATTCGCGTTAAATTTTTGTTAAATCAGCTCATTTT
TTAACCAATAGGCCGAAATCGGCAAAATCCCTTATAAATCAAAAGAATAGACCGAGATAGGGT
[37 nt withheld, positions 834-870]
AAAGAACGTGGACTCCAACGTCAAAGGGCG
[45 nt withheld, positions 901-945]
T
[43 nt withheld, positions 947-989]
