>Addgene plasmid #74134 | Rlucrarr3-Flash6 | addgene partial sequence | sequence record 140605 | CMV-F 5'-CGCAAATGGGCGGTAGGCGTG-3'
TGACCGTCAGATCCGCTAGAGCCACCATGACCAGCAAGGTGTACGACCCCGAGCAGAGGAAGAGGATGAT
CACCGGCCCCCAGTGGTGGGCCAGGTGCAAGCAGATGAACGTGCTGGACAGCTTCATCAACTACTACGAC
AGCGAGAAGCACGCCGAGAACGCCGTGATCTTCCTGCACGGCAACGCCGCTAGCAGCTACCTGTGGAGGC
ACGTGGTGCCCCACATCGAGCCCGTGGCCAGGTGCATCATCCCCGATCTGATCGGCATGGGCAAGAGCGG
CAAGAGCGGCAACGGCAGCTACAGGCTGCTGGACCACTACAAGTACCTGACCGCCTGGTTCGAGCTCCTG
AACCTGCCCAAGAAGATCATCTTCGTGGGCCACGACTGGGGCGCCTGCCTGGCCTTCCACTACAGCTACG
AGCACCAGGACAAGATCAAGGCCATCGTGCACGCCGAGAGCGTGGTGGACGTGATCGAGAGCTGGGACGA
GTGGCCAGACATCGAGGAGGACATCGCCCTGATCAAGAGCGAGGAGGGCGAGAAGATGGTGCTGGAGAAC
AACTTCTTCGTGGAGACCATGCTGCCCAGCAAGATCATGAGAAAGCTGGAGCCCGAGGAGTTCGCCGCCT
ACCTGGAGCCCTTCAAGGAGAAGGGCGAGGTGAGAAGACCCACCCTGAGCTGGCCCAGAGAGATCCCCCT
GGTGAAGGGCGGCAAGCCCGACGTGGTGCAGATCGTGAGAAACTACAACGCCTACCTGAGAGCCAGCGAC
GACCTGCCCAAGATGTTCATCGAGAGCGACCCCGGCTTCTTCAGCAACGCCATCGTGGAGGGCGCCAAGA
AGTTCCCCAACACCGAGTTCGTGAAGGTGAAGGGCCTGCACTTCAGCCAGGAGGACGCCCCCGACGAGAT
GGGCAAGTACATCAAGAGCTTCTTGGAGAGAGTGCTGAAAAAC
