[The description below was written by a language model from this plasmid's Addgene catalogue record.]
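Description:
Rlucrarr3-Flash6 is a mammalian expression plasmid built on a pcDNA3.1-RLucC2 backbone, encoding an intramolecular FlAsH-BRET biosensor for rat Arrestin3 (also called Arr3 or beta-arrestin2). It is maintained in E. coli as a high-copy plasmid under kanamycin selection. The record does not list the promoter, polyadenylation signal or origin of replication explicitly. However, the use of CMV-forward and BGH-reverse sequencing primers is consistent with the insert lying between a CMV promoter and a BGH polyadenylation signal, as is usual for pcDNA3.1-type vectors. No feature table is provided, and no mammalian selection marker is stated.

The payload is an arrestin3 coding sequence cloned between HindIII and ApaI sites and fused at its N terminus to Renilla luciferase supplied by the backbone. The arrestin has been modified by inserting a six-residue tetracysteine FlAsH-binding motif immediately after amino acid 410, near the C-terminal end of the protein. In use, the luciferase serves as the bioluminescent energy donor. The tetracysteine motif binds the membrane-permeant biarsenical fluorescein dye FlAsH, which becomes fluorescent on binding and acts as the acceptor. Because resonance energy transfer depends on the distance and orientation between donor and acceptor, changes in the BRET signal report rearrangements of that region of arrestin relative to its N terminus.

The stated purpose is monitoring conformational changes in Arrestin3. The "Flash6" name suggests that it is one of a series of sensors carrying the motif at different positions, although the record does not describe the other members.
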