Addgene plasmid #74134: Rlucrarr3-Flash6
Purpose: FlAsH-BRET reporter to monitor conformational changes in Arrestin3. Insertion of FlAsH motif (CCPGCC) following amino acid residue 410 of Arrestin3.
Depositing lab: Louis Luttrell. Depositing organization: Medical University of South Carolina. Publication: The conformational signature of beta-arrestin2 predicts its trafficking and signalling functions. Lee MH, Appleton KM, Strungs EG, Kwon JY, Morinelli TA, Peterson YK, Laporte SA, Luttrell LM. Nature. 2016 Mar 31;531(7596):665-8. doi: 10.1038/nature17154. Epub 2016 Mar 23. PubMed 27007854.
Backbone
  Vector backbone: pcDNA3.1-RLucC2
  Backbone manufacturer: gift from M. Bouvier (University of Montreal)
  Vector type: Mammalian Expression
Growth in bacteria
  Bacterial resistance: Kanamycin, 50 μg/mL
  Growth temperature: 37°C
  Growth strain: DH5alpha
  Copy number: High Copy
Gene/Insert
  Gene/Insert name: Arrestin3 (alt name: Arr3, beta-Arrestin2)
  Species: R. norvegicus (rat)
  Mutation: Insertion of FlAsH motif (CCPGCC) following amino acid residue 410.
  Tag / fusion protein: Renilla luciferase (rLuc) (N terminal on backbone)
  Cloning method: Restriction Enzyme; 5′ cloning site HindIII (unknown if destroyed); 3′ cloning site ApaI (unknown if destroyed)
  Sequencing primers: 5′ CMV-forward; 3′ BGH-Rev
Resource information
  A portion of this plasmid was derived from a plasmid made by: pcDNA3.1-rLuc-arrestin3 backbone was a gift from M. Bouvier (University of Montreal, Montreal Quebec, Canada)
Terms and licenses: Academic/Nonprofit Terms; Industry Terms: Not Available to Industry
How to cite: Rlucrarr3-Flash6 was a gift from Louis Luttrell (Addgene plasmid # 74134 ; http://n2t.net/addgene:74134 ; RRID:Addgene_74134)
